Addgene plasmid #158941: JGI_018143
Purpose: Hydrocarbon Structures for Fuels and Chemicals
Depositing lab: Joint Genome Institute.
Backbone
  Vector backbone: pET28b
  Vector type: Synthetic Biology
Growth in bacteria
  Bacterial resistance: Kanamycin, 50 μg/mL
  Growth temperature: 37°C
  Growth strain: Top10
  Copy number: High Copy
Gene/Insert
  Gene/Insert name: WP_061782733_1 (alt name: Batch220B_p075)
  Species: Synthetic
  Cloning method: Gibson Cloning
Terms and licenses: Academic/Nonprofit Terms; Industry Terms: Not Available to Industry
Depositor comments: pET28b_NdeIXhoI vector with WP_061782733_1 insert, JGI ICE Registry: https://registry.jgi.doe.gov/entry/18143
How to cite: JGI_018143 was a gift from Joint Genome Institute (Addgene plasmid # 158941 ; http://n2t.net/addgene:158941 ; RRID:Addgene_158941)
