[The description below was written by a language model from this plasmid's Addgene catalogue record and pLannotate feature annotations shown in this document.]
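Description:
JGI_018143 is a bacterial T7 expression plasmid built on the pET28b backbone, with a synthetic open reading frame designated WP_061782733_1 inserted by Gibson assembly into the NdeI/XhoI-opened vector. It is propagated in E. coli under kanamycin selection (aminoglycoside phosphotransferase, KanR) and replicates from a ColE1/pBR322-type origin. The backbone also carries the bom mobility region, the rop gene and an f1 phage origin. The catalogue lists the plasmid as high copy, although the annotated rop gene is normally associated with lower copy number. Short tetracycline-resistance fragments and a partial AmpR promoter in the feature table are backbone remnants or annotation hits rather than functional markers.

The insert is an approximately 1 kb coding sequence that the automated annotation matches to OleA, using the Shewanella oneidensis protein as the reference. OleA is the enzyme of the oleABCD olefin pathway that performs a non-decarboxylative head-to-head Claisen condensation of two acyl-CoA molecules to give a 2-alkyl-3-oxoalkanoate. The record lists the species as synthetic and does not state the natural source organism of this homologue. Expression is driven by a T7 promoter with an adjacent lac operator and the T7 gene 10 ribosome binding site, and ends at the T7 terminator. The plasmid-borne lacI keeps the cassette repressed until IPTG induction in a host that supplies T7 RNA polymerase. Upstream of the gene lie a His-tag segment and a thrombin cleavage site, and a second His-tag segment follows it, as is typical of pET28b; whether the C-terminal tag is in frame depends on the insert's stop codon, which the record does not show. The stated purpose is generating hydrocarbon structures for fuels and chemicals, consistent with expression and purification of OleA variants for olefin biosynthesis work.
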