Features (pLannotate 1.2.2; 21 found; start..end, strand, type, name):
      1..19      +  promoter       T7 promoter: promoter for bacteriophage T7 RNA polymerase
     20..44      +  protein_bind   lac operator: The lac repressor binds to the lac operator to inhibit transcription in E. coli. This inhibition can be relieved by adding lactose or isopropyl-β-D-thiogalactopyranoside (IPTG). lac repressor encoded by lacI
     59..81      +  RBS            RBS: efficient ribosome binding site from bacteriophage T7 gene 10 (Olins and Rangwala, 1989)
    100..116     +  CDS            capTEV™ (fragment): composite tag for in vivo biotinylation, TEV protease cleavage, and 6xHis tagging
    127..144     +  CDS            thrombin site: thrombin recognition and cleavage site
    148..1194    +  CDS            oleA: OLEA_SHEON - Experimental evidence at protein level: Swiss-Prot protein existence level 1. Involved in olefin biosynthesis (PubMed:20418444). Catalyzes a non-decarboxylative head-to-head Claisen condensation of two acyl-CoA molecules, generating an (R)-2-alkyl-3-oxoalkanoate (By similarity). The S.oneidensis oleABCD genes produce 3,6,9,12,15,19,22,25,28- hentriacontanonaene, which may aid the cells in adapting to a sudden drop in temperature (PubMed:20418444). From Shewanella oneidensis (strain MR-1).
   1204..1221    +  CDS            9xHis (fragment): 9xHis affinity tag
   1231..1280    +  CDS            SET1 (fragment): solubility-enhancement tag derived from T7 phage gene 10B
   1288..1335    +  terminator     T7 terminator: transcription terminator for bacteriophage T7 RNA polymerase
   1372..1800    +  rep_origin     f1 ori (sequence partly withheld): f1 bacteriophage origin of replication; arrow indicates direction of (+) strand synthesis
   1853..1910    +  promoter       AmpR promoter (fragment): bla
   1919..2734    -  CDS            KanR: aminoglycoside phosphotransferase; aph(3')-Ia; confers resistance to kanamycin in bacteria or G418 (Geneticin®) in eukaryotes
   2856..3444    +  rep_origin     ori: high-copy-number ColE1/pMB1/pBR322/pUC origin of replication
   3630..3769    -  misc_feature   bom: basis of mobility region from pBR322
   3871..4062    -  CDS            rop: Rop protein, which maintains plasmids at low copy number; rop
   4079..4459    +  CDS            YPB1_ECOLX: Protein predicted: Swiss-Prot protein existence level 4. From Escherichia coli.
   4531..4822    -  CDS            TcR (fragment): tetracycline efflux protein; tet; confers resistance to tetracycline
   4837..4858    -  protein_bind   CAP binding site: CAP binding activates transcription in the presence of cAMP. E. coli catabolite activator protein
   4871..5953    -  CDS            lacI: lac repressor; lacI; The lac repressor binds to the lac operator to inhibit transcription in E. coli. This inhibition can be relieved by adding lactose or isopropyl-β-D-thiogalactopyranoside (IPTG).
   5954..6031    -  promoter       lacI promoter: lacI
   6039..6318    -  CDS            TcR (fragment): tetracycline efflux protein; tet; confers resistance to tetracycline
>Addgene plasmid #158941 | JGI_018143 | addgene full sequence | sequence record 315739 | Addgene NGS Result
TAATACGACTCACTATAGGGGAATTGTGAGCGGATAACAATTCCCCTCTAGAAATAATTTTGTTTAACTT
TAAGAAGGAGATATACCATGGGCAGCAGCCATCATCATCATCATCACAGCAGCGGCCTGGTGCCGCGCGG
CAGCCATATGAAATATTCACGTGTGTTTATCAATAGCTTAGCGTATGAGCTGGCTCTGGTTGTGGTGAGT
TCAAGTGAACTAGAATCCCGACTGGCACCGTTGTACCAGAAATTTCGTATTCCTATGGGACAGCTGGCGG
CCCTGACAGGTATAACGGAACGGCGTTGGTGGCCGAAAGGCCATCAGCTGTCTGACGGCGCCATAAATGC
TGCTCGCAAAGCGATTGCCGAGACAGGAATCAATGTCGCCGATTTAGGCGTTGTGGTATATACCGGTGTT
TGCAGAGACCAGCATGAGCCGGCGACGGCCTGTCGCATCGCGGCAGAACTCGGTGTATCGAAAGATACTG
CGATTTACGATATTAGTAACGCTTGTTTGGGCGTTCTGTCAGGGATATTAGATATCGCCAATCGCATTGA
GCTGGGACAGATTAAAGCTGGGATGGTTGTGAGTTGTGAATCAGCTCGCGACATTGTTGACGTAACAATT
GATAACATGTTAGCTTCACCTACTATGCAGAATTTTGCCCAGAGTCTGGCGACTCTCGCTGGTGGTTCTG
GTGCTGTCGCTGTGATTCTTACAGACGGTTCACTCCCGCTGACGAACGTTCGAAAACATCAACTGCTGGG
GGCTTCACACTTGTCTGCGCCTGAGCATCACCAGTTGTGTCAGTGGGGTTTACAGGAAGTGGGTCACAAC
CTCTATCGCGAATTTATGCGTACCGATGCGGTGACCCTGTTAAAGGAGGGTGTAGAGCTGGCAAAACATA
CGTGGGAACACTTCCTCGAACAGCGGAATTGGTTAGTGGAACAAGTTGATAAAGTGATTTGCCACCAAGT
TGGCGCATCAAATCGCAAACAGGTACTCTCCGCGTTGAATATCCCGCCAGAGAAAGAGTTCCCAACCTAT
CAGCTCCTCGGTAACATGGGCACCGTTTCACTTCCGGTTACCGCAGCGATGGCGCATGACGAAGGCTTTC
TACAGGCTGGCGACCAGGTCTCCTTTCTGGGTATAGGATCGGGATTGAACTGCATGATGCTTGGCATTAA
ATGGTGACTCGAGCACCACCACCACCACCACTGAGATCCGGCTGCTAACAAAGCCCGAAAGGAAGCTGAG
TTGGCTGCTGCCACCGCTGAGCAATAACTAGCATAACCCCTTGGGGCCTCTAAACGGGTCTTGAGGGGTT
TTTTGCTGAAAGGAGGAACTATATCCGGATTGGCGAATGGG
[124 nt withheld, positions 1372-1495]
C
[91 nt withheld, positions 1497-1587]
A
[49 nt withheld, positions 1589-1637]
CCTTTGACGTTGGAGTCCACGTTCTTT
[37 nt withheld, positions 1665-1701]
ACCCTATCTCGGTCTATTCTTTTGATTTATAAGGGATTTTGCCGATTTCGGCCTATTGGTTAAAAAATGA
GCTGATTTAACAAAAATTTAACGCGAATTTTAACAAAATATTAACGCTTACAATTTAGGTGGCACTTTTC
GGGGAAATGTGCGCGGAACCCCTATTTGTTTATTTTTCTAAATACATTCAAATATGTATCCGCTCATGAA
TTAATTCTTAGAAAAACTCATCGAGCATCAAATGAAACTGCAATTTATTCATATCAGGATTATCAATACC
ATATTTTTGAAAAAGCCGTTTCTGTAATGAAGGAGAAAACTCACCGAGGCAGTTCCATAGGATGGCAAGA
TCCTGGTATCGGTCTGCGATTCCGACTCGTCCAACATCAATACAACCTATTAATTTCCCCTCGTCAAAAA
TAAGGTTATCAAGTGAGAAATCACCATGAGTGACGACTGAATCCGGTGAGAATGGCAAAAGTTTATGCAT
TTCTTTCCAGACTTGTTCAACAGGCCAGCCATTACGCTCGTCATCAAAATCACTCGCATCAACCAAACCG
TTATTCATTCGTGATTGCGCCTGAGCGAGACGAAATACGCGATCGCTGTTAAAAGGACAATTACAAACAG
GAATCGAATGCAACCGGCGCAGGAACACTGCCAGCGCATCAACAATATTTTCACCTGAATCAGGATATTC
TTCTAATACCTGGAATGCTGTTTTCCCGGGGATCGCAGTGGTGAGTAACCATGCATCATCAGGAGTACGG
ATAAAATGCTTGATGGTCGGAAGAGGCATAAATTCCGTCAGCCAGTTTAGTCTGACCATCTCATCTGTAA
CATCATTGGCAACGCTACCTTTGCCATGTTTCAGAAACAACTCTGGCGCATCGGGCTTCCCATACAATCG
ATAGATTGTCGCACCTGATTGCCCGACATTATCGCGAGCCCATTTATACCCATATAAATCAGCATCCATG
TTGGAATTTAATCGCGGCCTAGAGCAAGACGTTTCCCGTTGAATATGGCTCATAACACCCCTTGTATTAC
TGTTTATGTAAGCAGACAGTTTTATTGTTCATGACCAAAATCCCTTAACGTGAGTTTTCGTTCCACTGAG
CGTCAGACCCCGTAGAAAAGATCAAAGGATCTTCTTGAGATCCTTTTTTTCTGCGCGTAATCTGCTGCTT
GCAAACAAAAAAACCACCGCTACCAGCGGTGGTTTGTTTGCCGGATCAAGAGCTACCAACTCTTTTTCCG
AAGGTAACTGGCTTCAGCAGAGCGCAGATACCAAATACTGTCCTTCTAGTGTAGCCGTAGTTAGGCCACC
ACTTCAAGAACTCTGTAGCACCGCCTACATACCTCGCTCTGCTAATCCTGTTACCAGTGGCTGCTGCCAG
TGGCGATAAGTCGTGTCTTACCGGGTTGGACTCAAGACGATAGTTACCGGATAAGGCGCAGCGGTCGGGC
TGAACGGGGGGTTCGTGCACACAGCCCAGCTTGGAGCGAACGACCTACACCGAACTGAGATACCTACAGC
GTGAGCTATGAGAAAGCGCCACGCTTCCCGAAGGGAGAAAGGCGGACAGGTATCCGGTAAGCGGCAGGGT
CGGAACAGGAGAGCGCACGAGGGAGCTTCCAGGGGGAAACGCCTGGTATCTTTATAGTCCTGTCGGGTTT
CGCCACCTCTGACTTGAGCGTCGATTTTTGTGATGCTCGTCAGGGGGGCGGAGCCTATGGAAAAACGCCA
GCAACGCGGCCTTTTTACGGTTCCTGGCCTTTTGCTGGCCTTTTGCTCACATGTTCTTTCCTGCGTTATC
CCCTGATTCTGTGGATAACCGTATTACCGCCTTTGAGTGAGCTGATACCGCTCGCCGCAGCCGAACGACC
GAGCGCAGCGAGTCAGTGAGCGAGGAAGCGGAAGAGCGCCTGATGCGGTATTTTCTCCTTACGCATCTGT
GCGGTATTTCACACCGCAATGGTGCACTCTCAGTACAATCTGCTCTGATGCCGCATAGTTAAGCCAGTAT
ACACTCCGCTATCGCTACGTGACTGGGTCATGGCTGCGCCCCGACACCCGCCAACACCCGCTGACGCGCC
CTGACGGGCTTGTCTGCTCCCGGCATCCGCTTACAGACAAGCTGTGACCGTCTCCGGGAGCTGCATGTGT
CAGAGGTTTTCACCGTCATCACCGAAACGCGCGAGGCAGCTGCGGTAAAGCTCATCAGCGTGGTCGTGAA
GCGATTCACAGATGTCTGCCTGTTCATCCGCGTCCAGCTCGTTGAGTTTCTCCAGAAGCGTTAATGTCTG
GCTTCTGATAAAGCGGGCCATGTTAAGGGCGGTTTTTTCCTGTTTGGTCACTGATGCCTCCGTGTAAGGG
GGATTTCTGTTCATGGGGGTAATGATACCGATGAAACGAGAGAGGATGCTCACGATACGGGTTACTGATG
ATGAACATGCCCGGTTACTGGAACGTTGTGAGGGTAAACAACTGGCGGTATGGATGCGGCGGGACCAGAG
AAAAATCACTCAGGGTCAATGCCAGCGCTTCGTTAATACAGATGTAGGTGTTCCACAGGGTAGCCAGCAG
CATCCTGCGATGCAGATCCGGAACATAATGGTGCAGGGCGCTGACTTCCGCGTTTCCAGACTTTACGAAA
CACGGAAACCGAAGACCATTCATGTTGTTGCTCAGGTCGCAGACGTTTTGCAGCAGCAGTCGCTTCACGT
TCGCTCGCGTATCGGTGATTCATTCTGCTAACCAGTAAGGCAACCCCGCCAGCCTAGCCGGGTCCTCAAC
GACAGGAGCACGATCATGCGCACCCGTGGGGCCGCCATGCCGGCGATAATGGCCTGCTTCTCGCCGAAAC
GTTTGGTGGCGGGACCAGTGACGAAGGCTTGAGCGAGGGCGTGCAAGATTCCGAATACCGCAAGCGACAG
GCCGATCATCGTCGCGCTCCAGCGAAAGCGGTCCTCGCCGAAAATGACCCAGAGCGCTGCCGGCACCTGT
CCTACGAGTTGCATGATAAAGAAGACAGTCATAAGTGCGGCGACGATAGTCATGCCCCGCGCCCACCGGA
AGGAGCTGACTGGGTTGAAGGCTCTCAAGGGCATCGGTCGAGATCCCGGTGCCTAATGAGTGAGCTAACT
TACATTAATTGCGTTGCGCTCACTGCCCGCTTTCCAGTCGGGAAACCTGTCGTGCCAGCTGCATTAATGA
ATCGGCCAACGCGCGGGGAGAGGCGGTTTGCGTATTGGGCGCCAGGGTGGTTTTTCTTTTCACCAGTGAG
ACGGGCAACAGCTGATTGCCCTTCACCGCCTGGCCCTGAGAGAGTTGCAGCAAGCGGTCCACGCTGGTTT
GCCCCAGCAGGCGAAAATCCTGTTTGATGGTGGTTAACGGCGGGATATAACATGAGCTGTCTTCGGTATC
GTCGTATCCCACTACCGAGATATCCGCACCAACGCGCAGCCCGGACTCGGTAATGGCGCGCATTGCGCCC
AGCGCCATCTGATCGTTGGCAACCAGCATCGCAGTGGGAACGATGCCCTCATTCAGCATTTGCATGGTTT
GTTGAAAACCGGACATGGCACTCCAGTCGCCTTCCCGTTCCGCTATCGGCTGAATTTGATTGCGAGTGAG
ATATTTATGCCAGCCAGCCAGACGCAGACGCGCCGAGACAGAACTTAATGGGCCCGCTAACAGCGCGATT
TGCTGGTGACCCAATGCGACCAGATGCTCCACGCCCAGTCGCGTACCGTCTTCATGGGAGAAAATAATAC
TGTTGATGGGTGTCTGGTCAGAGACATCAAGAAATAACGCCGGAACATTAGTGCAGGCAGCTTCCACAGC
AATGGCATCCTGGTCATCCAGCGGATAGTTAATGATCAGCCCACTGACGCGTTGCGCGAGAAGATTGTGC
ACCGCCGCTTTACAGGCTTCGACGCCGCTTCGTTCTACCATCGACACCACCACGCTGGCACCCAGTTGAT
CGGCGCGAGATTTAATCGCCGCGACAATTTGCGACGGCGCGTGCAGGGCCAGACTGGAGGTGGCAACGCC
AATCAGCAACGACTGTTTGCCCGCCAGTTGTTGTGCCACGCGGTTGGGAATGTAATTCAGCTCCGCCATC
GCCGCTTCCACTTTTTCCCGCGTTTTCGCAGAAACGTGGCTGGCCTGGTTCACCACGCGGGAAACGGTCT
GATAAGAGACACCGGCATACTCTGCGACATCGTATAACGTTACTGGTTTCACATTCACCACCCTGAATTG
ACTCTCTTCCGGGCGCTATCATGCCATACCGCGAAAGGTTTTGCGCCATTCGATGGTGTCCGGGATCTCG
ACGCTCTCCCTTATGCGACTCCTGCATTAGGAAGCAGCCCAGTAGTAGGTTGAGGCCGTTGAGCACCGCC
GCCGCAAGGAATGGTGCATGCAAGGAGATGGCGCCCAACAGTCCCCCGGCCACGGGGCCTGCCACCATAC
CCACGCCGAAACAAGCGCTCATGAGCCCGAAGTGGCGAGCCCGATCTTCCCCATCGGTGATGTCGGCGAT
ATAGGCGCCAGCAACCGCACCTGTGGCGCCGGTGATGCCGGCCACGATGCGTCCGGCGTAGAGGATCGAG
ATCTCGATCCCGCGAAAT
