>Addgene plasmid #158941 | JGI_018143 | depositor partial sequence | sequence record 306651 | gene insert with vector overlaps
CACAGCAGCGGCCTGGTGCCGCGCGGCAGCCATATGAAATATTCACGTGTGTTTATCAATAGCTTAGCGT
ATGAGCTGGCTCTGGTTGTGGTGAGTTCAAGTGAACTAGAATCCCGACTGGCACCGTTGTACCAGAAATT
TCGTATTCCTATGGGACAGCTGGCGGCCCTGACAGGTATAACGGAACGGCGTTGGTGGCCGAAAGGCCAT
CAGCTGTCTGACGGCGCCATAAATGCTGCTCGCAAAGCGATTGCCGAGACAGGAATCAATGTCGCCGATT
TAGGCGTTGTGGTATATACCGGTGTTTGCAGAGACCAGCATGAGCCGGCGACGGCCTGTCGCATCGCGGC
AGAACTCGGTGTATCGAAAGATACTGCGATTTACGATATTAGTAACGCTTGTTTGGGCGTTCTGTCAGGG
ATATTAGATATCGCCAATCGCATTGAGCTGGGACAGATTAAAGCTGGGATGGTTGTGAGTTGTGAATCAG
CTCGCGACATTGTTGACGTAACAATTGATAACATGTTAGCTTCACCTACTATGCAGAATTTTGCCCAGAG
TCTGGCGACTCTCGCTGGTGGTTCTGGTGCTGTCGCTGTGATTCTTACAGACGGTTCACTCCCGCTGACG
AACGTTCGAAAACATCAACTGCTGGGGGCTTCACACTTGTCTGCGCCTGAGCATCACCAGTTGTGTCAGT
GGGGTTTACAGGAAGTGGGTCACAACCTCTATCGCGAATTTATGCGTACCGATGCGGTGACCCTGTTAAA
GGAGGGTGTAGAGCTGGCAAAACATACGTGGGAACACTTCCTCGAACAGCGGAATTGGTTAGTGGAACAA
GTTGATAAAGTGATTTGCCACCAAGTTGGCGCATCAAATCGCAAACAGGTACTCTCCGCGTTGAATATCC
CGCCAGAGAAAGAGTTCCCAACCTATCAGCTCCTCGGTAACATGGGCACCGTTTCACTTCCGGTTACCGC
AGCGATGGCGCATGACGAAGGCTTTCTACAGGCTGGCGACCAGGTCTCCTTTCTGGGTATAGGATCGGGA
TTGAACTGCATGATGCTTGGCATTAAATGGTGACTCGAGCACCACCACCACCACCACTGAGATCCG
